Addgene plasmid #186755: pNHT7::ENO::sNluc1
Purpose: An mRNA production vector encoding planarian codon-optimized nanoluciferase (sNluc1) with enolase 5' and 3' UTRs.
Depositing lab: Bo Wang. Depositing organization: Stanford University. Publication: Heterologous reporter expression in the planarian Schmidtea mediterranea through somatic mRNA transfection. Hall RN, Weill U, Drees L, Leal-Ortiz S, Li H, Khariton M, Chai C, Xue Y, Rosental B, Quake SR, Sanchez Alvarado A, Melosh NA, Fire AZ, Rink JC, Wang B. Cell Rep Methods. 2022 Sep 20;2(10):100298. doi: 10.1016/j.crmeth.2022.100298. eCollection 2022 Oct 24. PubMed 36313809.
Backbone
  Vector backbone: pNHT7
  Backbone size w/o insert (bp): 2314
  Total vector size (bp): 3087
Growth in bacteria
  Bacterial resistance: Kanamycin, 50 μg/mL
  Growth temperature: 37°C
  Growth strain: DH5alpha
  Copy number: High Copy
Gene/Insert
  Gene/Insert name: Nanoluciferase
  Species: Schmidtea mediterranea
  Insert size (bp): 773
  Promoter: T7
  Cloning method: Restriction Enzyme; 5′ cloning site BsaI (destroyed during cloning); 3′ cloning site BsaI (destroyed during cloning)
  Sequencing primers: 5′ GTAAAACGACGGCCAGT; 3′ CAGGAAACAGCTATGAC
Terms and licenses: Academic/Nonprofit Terms; Industry Terms: Not Available to Industry
How to cite: pNHT7::ENO::sNluc1 was a gift from Bo Wang (Addgene plasmid # 186755 ; http://n2t.net/addgene:186755 ; RRID:Addgene_186755)
