[The description below was written by a language model from this plasmid's Addgene catalogue record and pLannotate feature annotations shown in this document.]
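Description:
pNHT7::ENO::sNluc1 is a small (about 3.1 kb) bacterial plasmid that serves as a template for in vitro mRNA production rather than as an expression vector in its own right. It is built on the pNHT7 backbone, replicates in E. coli from a high-copy ColE1/pUC-type origin, and is selected with kanamycin through an aminoglycoside phosphotransferase (KanR) gene. The backbone also carries rrnB T1 and T2 transcription terminators upstream of the cloning region, which help insulate the insert from read-through transcription. Short lacI and lacZα fragments are also annotated and appear to be non-functional remnants of earlier vector lineage.

The payload is a roughly 770 bp cassette placed directly downstream of a bacteriophage T7 promoter. It encodes sNluc1, a nanoluciferase open reading frame codon-optimized for the planarian Schmidtea mediterranea. The annotation recognises this coding region as derived from the catalytic subunit of the luciferase of the deep-sea shrimp Oplophorus gracilirostris, which oxidises coelenterazine-type substrates to emit blue light. So although the catalogue lists the planarian as the insert species, that reflects the codon usage and flanking sequences, not the enzyme's origin. According to the record, the reporter is flanked by the 5' and 3' untranslated regions of enolase; these are not individually annotated in the feature table but would occupy the spaces between the T7 promoter, the coding sequence and the end of the insert. The insert was assembled through BsaI sites that were destroyed in cloning, consistent with a Golden Gate-style strategy.

Transcription with T7 RNA polymerase yields a reporter mRNA intended for transfection into planarian somatic cells, giving a luminescent readout of heterologous expression. The record does not state how the transcript is capped or polyadenylated.
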