Features (pLannotate 1.2.2; 8 found; start..end, strand, type, name):
    121..213     +  CDS            lacI (fragment): lac repressor; lacI; The lac repressor binds to the lac operator to inhibit transcription in E. coli. This inhibition can be relieved by adding lactose or isopropyl-β-D-thiogalactopyranoside (IPTG).
    268..295     -  terminator     rrnB T2 terminator: transcription terminator T2 from the E. coli rrnB gene
    427..470     +  terminator     rrnB T1 terminator: Escherichia coli rrnB; transcription terminator T1 from the E. coli rrnB gene
    517..553     -  CDS            lacZα (fragment): LacZα fragment of β-galactosidase; lacZ fragment
    554..572     +  promoter       T7 promoter: promoter for bacteriophage T7 RNA polymerase
    663..1175    +  CDS            LUCI_OPLGR (fragment): Experimental evidence at protein level: Swiss-Prot protein existence level 1. Catalytic subunit of oplophorus-luciferin 2-monooxygenase. Oxidoreductase that converts coelenterazine (the oplophorus luciferin) to coelenteramide under emission of blue light with a maximum at 454 nm. Is also active with bisdeoxycoelenterazine. From Oplophorus gracilirostris (Luminous shrimp).
   1481..2290    +  CDS            KanR: aminoglycoside phosphotransferase; aph(3')-Ia; confers resistance to kanamycin in bacteria or G418 (Geneticin®) in eukaryotes
   2437..3025    +  rep_origin     ori: high-copy-number ColE1/pMB1/pBR322/pUC origin of replication
>Addgene plasmid #186755 | pNHT7::ENO::sNluc1 | addgene full sequence | sequence record 375097 | Addgene NGS Result
CTTTCCTGCGTTATCCCCTGATTCTGTGGATAACCGTATTACCGCCTTTGAGTGAGCTGATACCGCTCGC
CGCAGCCGAACGACCGAGCGCAGCGAGTCAGTGAGCGAGGAAGCGGAAGAGCGCCCAATACGCAAACCGC
CTCTCCCCGCGCGTTGGCCGATTCATTAATGCAGCTGGCACGACAGGTTTCCCGACTGGAAAGCGGGCAG
TGAGCGCAACGCAATTAATACGCGTACCGCTAGCCAGGAAGAGTTTGTAGAAACGCAAAAAGGCCATCCG
TCAGGATGGCCTTCTGCTTAGTTTGATGCCTGGCAGTTTATGGCGGGCGTCCTGCCCGCCACCCTCCGGG
CCGTTGCTTCACAACGTTCAAATCCGCTCCCGGCGGATTTGTCCTACTCAGGAGAGCGTTCACCGACAAA
CAACAGATAAAACGAAAGGCCCAGTCTTCCGACTGAGCCTTTCGTTTTATTTGATGCCTGGCAGTTCCCT
ACTCTCGCGTTAACGCTAGCATGGATGTTTTCCCAGTCACGACGTTGTAAAACGACGGCCAGTTAATACG
ACTCACTATAGGGTTTTAGTAAGTATTATAAATAGTAAACCATATAAATTGCGTACGTGATTACAGAAAT
TATATTTGTAATTTACAAATTTTTTCAAGAAAATGGTTTTTACATTAGAAGATTTTGTTGGAGATTGGAG
ACAAACAGCTGGATATAATTTAGATCAAGTTTTAGAACAAGGAGGAGTTTCATCATTGTTCCAAAATTTG
GGAGTTTCAGTTACACCAATTCAAAGAATTGTTTTGAGTGGAGAAAATGGATTAAAGATTGATATTCATG
TTATTATTCCATATGAGGGATTATCAGGAGATCAAATGGGACAAATTGAAAAGATTTTCAAAGTTGTTTA
TCCAGTTGATGATCATCATTTCAAAGTTATTTTACATTATGGAACATTAGTTATTGATGGAGTTACACCA
AATATGATTGATTATTTTGGAAGACCATATGAGGGAATTGCTGTTTTTGATGGAAAGAAGATTACAGTTA
CAGGAACATTATGGAATGGAAACAAAATTATTGACGAAAGATTAATTAATCCAGATGGATCATTATTATT
TAGAGTTACAATTAATGGAGTTACAGGATGGAGATTATGTGAAAGAATTTTAGCTTAATTTATATATCAC
TGGTTTTGACTCTAGTATTTAGTTTGGCCTATATTAGTGTTGACTGACCTTGATATACTTTTTACCGGTT
TTGTGTTAATAAATATTTTTCTCCAATAATCATGGATTCATTTTGATGATTATAGCTATAGAAATATATA
AATTTTTTGGTTGTTAAGCTTGTCATAGCTGTTTCCTGGCAGCTCTGGCCCGTGTCTCAAAATCTCTGAT
GTTACATTGCACAAGATAAAAATATATCATCATGAACAATAAAACTGTCTGCTTACATAAACAGTAATAC
AAGGGGTGTTATGAGCCATATTCAACGGGAAACGTCGAGGCCGCGATTAAATTCCAACATGGATGCTGAT
TTATATGGGTATAAATGGGCTCGCGATAATGTCGGGCAATCAGGTGCGACAATCTATCGCTTGTATGGGA
AGCCCGATGCGCCAGAGTTGTTTCTGAAACATGGCAAAGGTAGCGTTGCCAATGATGTTACAGATGAGAT
GGTCAGACTAAACTGGCTGACGGAATTTATGCCTCTTCCGACCATCAAGCATTTTATCCGTACTCCTGAT
GATGCATGGTTACTCACCACTGCGATCCCCGGAAAAACAGCATTCCAGGTATTAGAAGAATATCCTGATT
CAGGTGAAAATATTGTTGATGCGCTGGCAGTGTTCCTGCGCCGGTTGCATTCGATTCCTGTTTGTAATTG
TCCTTTTAACAGCGATCGCGTATTTCGCCTCGCTCAGGCGCAATCACGAATGAATAACGGTTTGGTTGAT
GCGAGTGATTTTGATGACGAGCGTAATGGCTGGCCTGTTGAACAAGTCTGGAAAGAAATGCATAAACTTT
TGCCATTCTCACCGGATTCAGTCGTCACTCATGGTGATTTCTCACTTGATAACCTTATTTTTGACGAGGG
GAAATTAATAGGTTGTATTGATGTTGGACGAGTCGGAATCGCAGACCGATACCAGGATCTTGCCATCCTA
TGGAACTGCCTCGGTGAGTTTTCTCCTTCATTACAGAAACGGCTTTTTCAAAAATATGGTATTGATAATC
CTGATATGAATAAATTGCAGTTTCATTTGATGCTCGATGAGTTTTTCTAATCAGAATTGGTTAATTGGTT
GTAACACTGGCAGAGCATTACGCTGACTTGACGGGACGGCGCAAGCTCATGACCAAAATCCCTTAACGTG
AGTTACGCGTCGTTCCACTGAGCGTCAGACCCCGTAGAAAAGATCAAAGGATCTTCTTGAGATCCTTTTT
TTCTGCGCGTAATCTGCTGCTTGCAAACAAAAAAACCACCGCTACCAGCGGTGGTTTGTTTGCCGGATCA
AGAGCTACCAACTCTTTTTCCGAAGGTAACTGGCTTCAGCAGAGCGCAGATACCAAATACTGTTCTTCTA
GTGTAGCCGTAGTTAGGCCACCACTTCAAGAACTCTGTAGCACCGCCTACATACCTCGCTCTGCTAATCC
TGTTACCAGTGGCTGCTGCCAGTGGCGATAAGTCGTGTCTTACCGGGTTGGACTCAAGACGATAGTTACC
GGATAAGGCGCAGCGGTCGGGCTGAACGGGGGGTTCGTGCACACAGCCCAGCTTGGAGCGAACGACCTAC
ACCGAACTGAGATACCTACAGCGTGAGCTATGAGAAAGCGCCACGCTTCCCGAAGGGAGAAAGGCGGACA
GGTATCCGGTAAGCGGCAGGGTCGGAACAGGAGAGCGCACGAGGGAGCTTCCAGGGGGAAACGCCTGGTA
TCTTTATAGTCCTGTCGGGTTTCGCCACCTCTGACTTGAGCGTCGATTTTTGTGATGCTCGTCAGGGGGG
CGGAGCCTATGGAAAAACGCCAGCAACGCGGCCTTTTTACGGTTCCTGGCCTTTTGCTGGCCTTTTGCTC
ACATGTT
